>Addgene plasmid #32868 | SETD1A | depositor partial sequence | sequence record 38670 | insert
GGACAGATTCCACTGAAGGAAGTGACTTTTGCAAGGCTGAATGACAACGTGCGGGAGACCTTCCTGAAGG
ATATGTGCCGTAAGTACGGTGAGGTGGAAGAGGTAGAGATCCTCCTTCACCCCCGTACGCGCAAGCACCT
GGGCCTGGCCCGTGTGCTCTTCACCAGCACTCGGGGCGCCAAGGAAACGGTCAAAAACCTCCACCTTACC
TCCGTCATGGGCAACATCATCCATGCCCAGCTTGACATCAAAGGACAACAACGAATGAAATACTATGAAC
TAATTGTCAATGGCTCCTACACCCCTCAGACTGTGCCCACTGGGGGC
