>Addgene plasmid #32868 | SETD1A | addgene partial sequence | sequence record 42355 | T7 5'-TAATACGACTCACTATAGGG-3'
CCTCTGAATATTTTGTTTACTTTAAGAAGGAGATATACCATGCATCATCATCATCATCACAGCAGCGGCA
GAGAAAACTTGTATTTCCAGGGCGGACAGATTCCACTGAAGGAAGTGACTTTTGCAAGGCTGAATGACAA
CGTGCGGGAGACCTTCCTGAAGGATATGTGCCGTAAGTACGGTGAGGTGGAAGAGGTAGAGATCCTCCTT
CACCCCCGTACGCGCAAGCACCTGGGCCTGGCCCGTGTGCTCTTCACCAGCACTCGGGGCGCCAAGGAAA
CGGTCAAAAACCTCCACCTTACCTCCGTCATGGGCAACATCATCCATGCCCAGCTTGACATCAAAGGACA
ACAACGAATGAAATACTATGAACTAATTGTCAATGGCTCCTACACCCCTCAGACTGTGCCCACTGGGGGC
TGATGACGAAGCTTGCGGCCGCACTCGAGCACCACCACCACCACCACTGAGATCCGGCTGCTAACAAAGC
CCGAAAGGAAGCTGAGTTGGCTGCTGCCACCGCTGAGCAATAACTAGCATAACCCCTTGGGGCCTCTAAA
CGGGTCTTGAGGGGTTTTTTGCTGAAAGGAGGAACTATATCCGGATTGGCGAATGGG
[124 nt withheld, positions 618-741]
C
[69 nt withheld, positions 743-811]
