[The description below was written by a language model from this plasmid's Addgene catalogue record.]
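Description:
SETD1A is a bacterial expression plasmid built on the pET28-MHL backbone, a pET28-derived vector from a structural genomics programme designed for ligation-independent cloning. It is maintained in E. coli under kanamycin selection and is recorded as low copy. The record does not include a feature table, so the origin of replication and the promoter are not explicitly listed. However, the use of T7 and T7-terminator sequencing primers fits the T7 promoter/terminator expression cassette typical of pET vectors, in which transcription depends on T7 RNA polymerase supplied by the expression host.

The insert is a short 327 bp fragment of human SETD1A (also known as KMT2F or Set1A), a SET domain-containing histone methyltransferase. The fragment is annotated as the RRM (RNA recognition motif) domain rather than the full open reading frame, and the record notes that the construct may not carry the complete ORF. It is fused in frame to an N-terminal His tag supplied by the backbone, followed by a TEV protease cleavage site. This arrangement allows the recombinant protein to be captured by immobilised metal affinity chromatography and the tag then removed by TEV digestion to leave a near-native domain.

The stated purpose is bacterial production of protein for structure determination, and the depositor links the construct to a deposited crystallographic structure of this domain. It is therefore suited to making purified SETD1A RRM domain for structural, biophysical or binding studies, not for functional work requiring the full-length enzyme.
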