Addgene plasmid #32868: SETD1A
Purpose: Bacterial expression for structure determination; may not be full ORF
Depositing lab: Cheryl Arrowsmith. Depositing organization: University of Toronto.
Backbone
  Vector backbone: pET28-MHL
  Backbone manufacturer: Structural Genomics Consortium (Addgene plasmid 26096)
  Backbone size w/o insert (bp): 7325
  Vector type: Bacterial Expression
Growth in bacteria
  Bacterial resistance: Kanamycin, 50 μg/mL
  Growth temperature: 37°C
  Growth strain: DH5alpha
  Copy number: Low Copy
Gene/Insert
  Gene/Insert name: SETD1A (alt names: PDB: 3S8S; SET domain containing 1A, RRM domain)
  Species: H. sapiens (human)
  Insert size (bp): 327
  Entrez Gene: SETD1A (a.k.a. EPEDD, KMT2F, NEDSID, Set1, Set1A)
  Tag / fusion protein: His tag (with TEV cleavage) (N terminal on backbone)
  Cloning method: Ligation Independent Cloning
  Sequencing primers: 5′ T7; 3′ T7-term
Terms and licenses: Academic/Nonprofit Terms; Industry Terms: Not Available to Industry
Depositor comments: PDB: 3S8S. http://www.thesgc.org/structures/3S8S/
How to cite: SETD1A was a gift from Cheryl Arrowsmith (Addgene plasmid # 32868 ; http://n2t.net/addgene:32868 ; RRID:Addgene_32868)
